>Addgene plasmid #71919 | pAC1422-pX-sgRNA-1xPBSb | depositor full sequence | sequence record 134367 | pAC1422-pX-sgRNA-1xPBSb sequence 3232 bps
GGCGCGCCGAGGGCCTATTTCCCATGATTCCTTCATATTTGCATATACGATACAAGGCTGTTAGAGAGAT
AATTGGAATTAATTTGACTGTAAACACAAAGATATTAGTACAAAATACGTGACGTAGAAAGTAATAATTT
CTTGGGTAGTTTGCAGTTTTAAAATTATGTTTTAAAATGGACTATCATATGCTTACCGTAACTTGAAAGT
ATTTCGATTTCTTGGCTTTATATATCTTGTGGAAAGGACGAAACACCGGGTCTTCGAGAAGACCTGTTTA
AGAGCTATGCTGGAAACAGCATAGCAAGTTTAAATAAGGCTAGTCCGTTATCAACTTGAAAAAGTGGCAC
CGAGTCGGTGCCAATTGGGTCTCCAGATGCCTTGATATAGCCAGATCTTTTTTTGTTTTAGAGCTAGAAA
TAGCAAGTTAAAATAAGGCTAGTCCGTAGCGCGTGCGCCAATTCTGCAGACAAATGGCGGCGCGCCGCGG
CCGCAGGAACCCCTAGTGATGGAGTTGGCCACTCCCTCTCTGCGCGCTCGCTCGCTCACTGAGGCCGGGC
GACCAAAGGTCGCCCGACGCCCGGGCTTTGCCCGGGCGGCCTCAGTGAGCGAGCGAGCGCGCAGCTGCCT
GCAGGGGCGCCTGATGCGGTATTTTCTCCTTACGCATCTGTGCGGTATTTCACACCGCATA
[142 nt withheld, positions 692-833]
C
[141 nt withheld, positions 835-975]
CCTTTGACGTTGGAGTCCACGTTCTTT
[37 nt withheld, positions 1003-1039]
ACCCTATCTCGGGCTATTCTTTTGATTTATAAGGGATTTTGCCGATTTCGGCCTATTGGTTAAAAAATGA
GCTGATTTAACAAAAATTTAACGCGAATTTTAACAAAATATTAACGTTTACAATTTTATGGTGCACTCTC
AGTACAATCTGCTCTGATGCCGCATAGTTAAGCCAGCCCCGACACCCGCCAACACCCGCTGACGCGCCCT
GACGGGCTTGTCTGCTCCCGGCATCCGCTTACAGACAAGCTGTGACCGTCTCCGGGAGCTGCATGTGTCA
GAGGTTTTCACCGTCATCACCGAAACGCGCGAGACGAAAGGGCCTCGTGATACGCCTATTTTTATAGGTT
AATGTCATGATAATAATGGTTTCTTAGACGTCAGGTGGCACTTTTCGGGGAAATGTGCGCGGAACCCCTA
TTTGTTTATTTTTCTAAATACATTCAAATATGTATCCGCTCATGAGACAATAACCCTGATAAATGCTTCA
ATAATATTGAAAAAGGAAGAGTATGAGTATTCAACATTTCCGTGTCGCCCTTATTCCCTTTTTTGCGGCA
TTTTGCCTTCCTGTTTTTGCTCACCCAGAAACGCTGGTGAAAGTAAAAGATGCTGAAGATCAGTTGGGTG
CACGAGTGGGTTACATCGAACTGGATCTCAACAGCGGTAAGATCCTTGAGAGTTTTCGCCCCGAAGAACG
TTTTCCAATGATGAGCACTTTTAAAGTTCTGCTATGTGGCGCGGTATTATCCCGTATTGACGCCGGGCAA
GAGCAACTCGGTCGCCGCATACACTATTCTCAGAATGACTTGGTTGAGTACTCACCAGTCACAGAAAAGC
ATCTTACGGATGGCATGACAGTAAGAGAATTATGCAGTGCTGCCATAACCATGAGTGATAACACTGCGGC
CAACTTACTTCTGACAACGATCGGAGGACCGAAGGAGCTAACCGCTTTTTTGCACAACATGGGGGATCAT
GTAACTCGCCTTGATCGTTGGGAACCGGAGCTGAATGAAGCCATACCAAACGACGAGCGTGACACCACGA
TGCCTGTAGCAATGGCAACAACGTTGCGCAAACTATTAACTGGCGAACTACTTACTCTAGCTTCCCGGCA
ACAATTAATAGACTGGATGGAGGCGGATAAAGTTGCAGGACCACTTCTGCGCTCGGCCCTTCCGGCTGGC
TGGTTTATTGCTGATAAATCTGGAGCCGGTGAGCGTGGAAGCCGCGGTATCATTGCAGCACTGGGGCCAG
ATGGTAAGCCCTCCCGTATCGTAGTTATCTACACGACGGGGAGTCAGGCAACTATGGATGAACGAAATAG
ACAGATCGCTGAGATAGGTGCCTCACTGATTAAGCATTGGTAACTGTCAGACCAAGTTTACTCATATATA
CTTTAGATTGATTTAAAACTTCATTTTTAATTTAAAAGGATCTAGGTGAAGATCCTTTTTGATAATCTCA
TGACCAAAATCCCTTAACGTGAGTTTTCGTTCCACTGAGCGTCAGACCCCGTAGAAAAGATCAAAGGATC
TTCTTGAGATCCTTTTTTTCTGCGCGTAATCTGCTGCTTGCAAACAAAAAAACCACCGCTACCAGCGGTG
GTTTGTTTGCCGGATCAAGAGCTACCAACTCTTTTTCCGAAGGTAACTGGCTTCAGCAGAGCGCAGATAC
CAAATACTGTCCTTCTAGTGTAGCCGTAGTTAGGCCACCACTTCAAGAACTCTGTAGCACCGCCTACATA
CCTCGCTCTGCTAATCCTGTTACCAGTGGCTGCTGCCAGTGGCGATAAGTCGTGTCTTACCGGGTTGGAC
TCAAGACGATAGTTACCGGATAAGGCGCAGCGGTCGGGCTGAACGGGGGGTTCGTGCACACAGCCCAGCT
TGGAGCGAACGACCTACACCGAACTGAGATACCTACAGCGTGAGCTATGAGAAAGCGCCACGCTTCCCGA
AGGGAGAAAGGCGGACAGGTATCCGGTAAGCGGCAGGGTCGGAACAGGAGAGCGCACGAGGGAGCTTCCA
GGGGGAAACGCCTGGTATCTTTATAGTCCTGTCGGGTTTCGCCACCTCTGACTTGAGCGTCGATTTTTGT
GATGCTCGTCAGGGGGGCGGAGCCTATGGAAAAACGCCAGCAACGCGGCCTTTTTACGGTTCCTGGCCTT
TTGCTGGCCTTTTGCTCACATGT
Features (pLannotate 1.2.2; 11 found; start..end, strand, type, name):
      9..249     +  promoter       U6 promoter: RNA polymerase III promoter for human U6 snRNA
    294..361     +  misc_RNA       tracrRNA (fragment): trans-activating CRISPR RNA for the Streptococcus pyogenes CRISPR/Cas9 system
    405..447     +  misc_RNA       gRNA scaffold (fragment): guide RNA scaffold for the Streptococcus pyogenes CRISPR/Cas9 system
    495..635     +  repeat_region  AAV2 ITR: inverted terminal repeat of adeno-associated virus serotype 2 inverted
    640..691     -  misc_feature   bom (fragment): basis of mobility region from pBR322
    710..1090    +  rep_origin     M13 ori (sequence partly withheld): M13 bacteriophage origin of replication; arrow indicates direction of (+) strand synthesis
   1166..1215    -  misc_feature   bom (fragment): basis of mobility region from pBR322
   1317..1352    -  CDS            rop (fragment): Rop protein, which maintains plasmids at low copy number; rop
   1447..1551    +  promoter       AmpR promoter: bla
   1552..2412    +  CDS            AmpR: β-lactamase; bla; confers resistance to ampicillin, carbenicillin, and related antibiotics
   2583..3171    +  rep_origin     ori: high-copy-number ColE1/pMB1/pBR322/pUC origin of replication
