[The description below was written by a language model from this plasmid's Addgene catalogue record and pLannotate feature annotations shown in this document.]
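Description:
pAC1422-pX-sgRNA-1xPBSb is a small (3,232 bp) empty cloning backbone derived from pX330, made for expressing modified single guide RNAs in mammalian cells as part of the Casilio CRISPR-Cas9-Pumilio hybrid system. It is propagated in E. coli through a high-copy pUC/ColE1-type origin and selected with ampicillin via the bla gene under its own promoter. The annotation also picks up an M13/f1-type phage origin, a single AAV2 inverted terminal repeat and short fragments of bom and rop. These appear to be leftovers of the parental backbone rather than functional parts of the design; with only one ITR annotated, the record gives no indication that the plasmid is intended for AAV packaging. No Cas9 coding sequence or mammalian selection marker is annotated, so the nuclease or dCas9 component must be supplied from another construct.

The payload is a human U6 RNA polymerase III promoter followed by Streptococcus pyogenes guide RNA scaffold sequence, which the annotation detects as tracrRNA and gRNA scaffold fragments. The gap between the promoter and the scaffold is presumably where a user-chosen spacer is inserted, although the record lists the cloning method as unknown. As the name indicates, the scaffold carries one copy of a "PBSb" element. In the Casilio approach, such elements are Pumilio/PUF binding sites appended to the sgRNA, so that effector or fluorescent proteins fused to a matching engineered PUF domain are recruited to the dCas9-bound locus. This element is not itself annotated in the feature table. Once a spacer has been added, the plasmid would be used for gene regulation or genomic labeling experiments, with the single-site version giving the minimum recruitment valency.
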