Addgene plasmid #71919: pAC1422-pX-sgRNA-1xPBSb
Purpose: (Empty Backbone) Cloning vector for expression of sgRNA-1xPBSb
Depositing lab: Albert Cheng. Depositing organization: Jackson Laboratory. Publication: Casilio: a versatile CRISPR-Cas9-Pumilio hybrid for gene regulation and genomic labeling. Cheng AW, Jillette N, Lee P, Plaskon D, Fujiwara Y, Wang W, Taghbalout A, Wang H. Cell Res. 2016 Feb;26(2):254-7. doi: 10.1038/cr.2016.3. Epub 2016 Jan 15. PubMed 26768771.
Backbone
  Vector backbone: pX330; pUC ori vector
  Vector type: Mammalian Expression, CRISPR
  Promoter: U6
Growth in bacteria
  Bacterial resistance: Ampicillin, 100 μg/mL
  Growth temperature: 37°C
  Growth strain: DH5alpha
  Copy number: Unknown
Gene/Insert
  Cloning method: Unknown
  Sequencing primers: 5′ gagggcctatttcccatgattcc; 3′ gccatttgtctgcagaattggc
Terms and licenses: Academic/Nonprofit Terms; Industry Terms: Not Available to Industry
Depositor comments: Please visit http://casil.io for more information, updates, and protocols.
How to cite: pAC1422-pX-sgRNA-1xPBSb was a gift from Albert Cheng (Addgene plasmid # 71919)
