>Addgene plasmid #71919 | pAC1422-pX-sgRNA-1xPBSb | addgene partial sequence | sequence record 136751 | hU6-F 5'-GAGGGCCTATTTCCCATGATT-3'
TGTTAGAGAGATAATTGGAATTAATTTGACTGTAAACACAAAGATATTAGTACAAAATACGTGACGTAGA
AAGTAATAATTTCTTGGGTAGTTTGCAGTTTTAAAATTATGTTTTAAAATGGACTATCATATGCTTACCG
TAACTTGAAAGTATTTCGATTTCTTGGCTTTATATATCTTGTGGAAAGGACGAAACACCGGGTCTTCGAG
AAGACCTGTTTAAGAGCTATGCTGGAAACAGCATAGCAAGTTTAAATAAGGCTAGTCCGTTATCAACTTG
AAAAAGTGGCACCGAGTCGGTGCCAATTGGGTCTCCAGATGCCTTGATATAGCCAGATCTTTTTTTGTTT
TAGAGCTAGAAATAGCAAGTTAAAATAAGGCTAGTCCGTAGCGCGTGCGCCAATTCTGCAGACAAATGGC
GGCGCGCCGCGGCCGCAGGAACCCCTAGTGATGGAGTTGGCCACTCCCTCTCTGCGCGC
