>Addgene plasmid #71919 | pAC1422-pX-sgRNA-1xPBSb | addgene partial sequence | sequence record 136923 | pK03-R 5'-TTAATGCGCCGCTACAGGGCG-3'
AATACCGCACAGATGCGTAAGGAGAAAATACCGCATCAGGCGCCCCTGCAGGCAGCTGCGCGC
